>Addgene plasmid #65164 | pYTK057 | depositor full sequence | sequence record 110217 | Full Sequence
TCGGTCTCAATCCGTTTCTAAAGGTGAAGAATTATTCACTGGTGTTGTCCCAATTTTGGTTGAATTAGAT
GGTGATGTTAATGGTCACAAATTTTCTGTCTCCGGTGAAGGTGAAGGTGATGCTACTTACGGTAAATTGA
CCTTAAAATTTATTTGTACTACTGGTAAATTGCCAGTTCCATGGCCAACCTTAGTCACTACTTTATCTTG
GGGTGTTCAATGTTTTGCAAGATACCCAGATCATATGAAACAACATGACTTTTTCAAGTCTGCCATGCCA
GAAGGTTATGTTCAAGAAAGAACTATTTTTTTCAAAGATGACGGTAACTACAAGACCAGAGCTGAAGTCA
AGTTTGAAGGTGATACCTTAGTTAATAGAATCGAATTAAAAGGTATTGATTTTAAAGAAGATGGTAACAT
TTTAGGTCACAAATTGGAATACAATTATTTCTCTGACAATGTTTACATCACTGCTGACAAACAAAAGAAT
GGTATCAAAGCTAACTTCAAAATTAGACACAACATTGAAGATGGTGGTGTTCAATTAGCTGACCATTATC
AACAAAATACTCCAATTGGTGATGGTCCAGTCTTGTTACCAGACAACCATTACTTATCCACTCAATCTAA
GTTATCCAAAGATCCAAACGAAAAGAGGGACCACATGGTCTTGTTAGAATTTGTTACTGCTGCTGGTATT
ACCTTGGGTATGGATGAATTGTACAAATAACTCGAGTGGCTGAGACCAGACCAATAAAAAACGCCCGGCG
GCAACCGAGCGTTCTGAACAAATCCAGATGGAGTTCTGAGGTCATTACTGGATCTATCAACAGGAGTCCA
AGCGAGCTCGATATCAAATTACGCCCCGCCCTGCCACTCATCGCAGTACTGTTGTAATTCATTAAGCATT
CTGCCGACATGGAAGCCATCACAAACGGCATGATGAACCTGAATCGCCAGCGGCATCAGCACCTTGTCGC
CTTGCGTATAATATTTGCCCATGGTGAAAACGGGGGCGAAGAAGTTGTCCATATTGGCCACGTTTAAATC
AAAACTGGTGAAACTCACCCAGGGATTGGCTGAAACGAAAAACATATTCTCAATAAACCCTTTAGGGAAA
TAGGCCAGGTTTTCACCGTAACACGCCACATCTTGCGAATATATGTGTAGAAACTGCCGGAAATCGTCGT
GGTATTCACTCCAGAGCGATGAAAACGTTTCAGTTTGCTCATGGAAAACGGTGTAACAAGGGTGAACACT
ATCCCATATCACCAGCTCACCGTCTTTCATTGCCATACGAAATTCCGGATGAGCATTCATCAGGCGGGCA
AGAATGTGAATAAAGGCCGGATAAAACTTGTGCTTATTTTTCTTTACGGTCTTTAAAAAGGCCGTAATAT
CCAGCTGAACGGTCTGGTTATAGGTACATTGAGCAACTGACTGAAATGCCTCAAAATGTTCTTTACGATG
CCATTGGGATATATCAACGGTGGTATATCCAGTGATTTTTTTCTCCATTTTAGCTTCCTTAGCTCCTGAA
AATCTCGATAACTCAAAAAATACGCCCGGTAGTGATCTTATTTCATTATGGTGAAAGTTGGAACCTCTTA
CGTGCCCGATCAATCATGACCAAAATCCCTTAACGTGAGTTTTCGTTCCACTGAGCGTCAGACCCCGTAG
AAAAGATCAAAGGATCTTCTTGAGATCCTTTTTTTCTGCGCGTAATCTGCTGCTTGCAAACAAAAAAACC
ACCGCTACCAGCGGTGGTTTGTTTGCCGGATCAAGAGCTACCAACTCTTTTTCCGAAGGTAACTGGCTTC
AGCAGAGCGCAGATACCAAATACTGTTCTTCTAGTGTAGCCGTAGTTAGGCCACCACTTCAAGAACTCTG
TAGCACCGCCTACATACCTCGCTCTGCTAATCCTGTTACCAGTGGCTGCTGCCAGTGGCGATAAGTCGTG
TCTTACCGGGTTGGACTCAAGACGATAGTTACCGGATAAGGCGCAGCGGTCGGGCTGAACGGGGGGTTCG
TGCACACAGCCCAGCTTGGAGCGAACGACCTACACCGAACTGAGATACCTACAGCGTGAGCTATGAGAAA
GCGCCACGCTTCCCGAAGGGAGAAAGGCGGACAGGTATCCGGTAAGCGGCAGGGTCGGAACAGGAGAGCG
CACGAGGGAGCTTCCAGGGGGAAACGCCTGGTATCTTTATAGTCCTGTCGGGTTTCGCCACCTCTGACTT
GAGCGTCGATTTTTGTGATGCTCGTCAGGGGGGCGGAGCCTATGGAAAAACGCCAGCAACGCGGCCTTTT
TACGGTTCCTGGCCTTTTGCTGGCCTTTTGCTCACATGTTCTTTCCTGCGTTATCCCCTGATTCTGTGGA
TAACCGTAG
Features (pLannotate 1.2.2; 5 found; start..end, strand, type, name):
     14..727     +  CDS            mTurquoise2: mTurquoise2 is a basic (constitutively fluorescent) cyan fluorescent protein published in 2012, derived from Aequorea victoria. It is reported to be a rapidly-maturing monomer with very low acid sensitivity.
    754..788     -  terminator     lambda t0 terminator: minimal transcription terminator from phage lambda (Scholtissek and Grosse, 1987)
    862..1518    -  CDS            cat: CAT_ECOLX - Experimental evidence at protein level: Swiss-Prot protein existence level 1. This enzyme is an effector of chloramphenicol resistance in bacteria. From Escherichia coli. This protein is used as a marker in many commonly used cloning vectors, such as pACYC184.
   1519..1616    -  promoter       cat promoter: promoter of the E. coli cat gene encoding chloramphenicol acetyltransferase
   1700..2288    +  rep_origin     ori: high-copy-number ColE1/pMB1/pBR322/pUC origin of replication
