[The description below was written by a language model from this plasmid's Addgene catalogue record and pLannotate feature annotations shown in this document.]
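Description:
pYTK057 is a small (about 2.4 kb) part-storage plasmid from the Yeast Toolkit (YTK) modular cloning system, built in the pYTK001 part entry backbone. It is maintained in E. coli as a high-copy plasmid through a ColE1/pUC-type origin of replication and selected with chloramphenicol. Resistance comes from a cat (chloramphenicol acetyltransferase) gene driven by its native promoter and followed by a minimal phage lambda t0 terminator. Although the catalogue lists it as a bacterial expression vector, the feature table shows no promoter or terminator flanking the insert, as would be expected for a plasmid that only stores a part and is not meant to express it. No yeast origin or yeast selectable marker is annotated either.

The insert is the coding sequence of mTurquoise2, a bright, rapidly maturing, monomeric cyan fluorescent protein derived from Aequorea victoria GFP, listed here as a synthetic sequence. It was placed in the entry vector by BsmBI cloning, and both sites were destroyed in the process. The part is formatted as a Type 4a element, the toolkit position reserved for C-terminal coding sequences, so it serves as a C-terminal fluorescent tag fused downstream of a coding-sequence part.

In use, the part is combined with other toolkit parts, such as a promoter, an upstream coding sequence, a terminator and the vector elements, in a hierarchical multipart assembly to build yeast expression cassettes. The resulting cyan-tagged fusion proteins can be used for localisation or expression-level measurements. The record does not describe the overhangs or the enzyme used to release the part.
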