Addgene plasmid #65164: pYTK057
Purpose: Encodes mTurquoise2 as a Type 4a part to be used in the Dueber YTK system
Depositing lab: John Dueber. Depositing organization: University of California, Berkeley. Publication: A Highly Characterized Yeast Toolkit for Modular, Multipart Assembly. Lee ME, DeLoache WC, Cervantes B, Dueber JE. ACS Synth Biol. 2015 Apr 14. 10.1021/sb500366v PubMed 25871405.
Backbone
  Vector backbone: pYTK001
  Vector type: Bacterial Expression
Growth in bacteria
  Bacterial resistance: Chloramphenicol, 25 μg/mL
  Growth temperature: 37°C
  Growth strain: DH10B
  Copy number: High Copy
Gene/Insert
  Gene/Insert name: mTurquoise2
  Species: Synthetic
  Cloning method: Restriction Enzyme; 5′ cloning site BsmBI (destroyed during cloning); 3′ cloning site BsmBI (destroyed during cloning)
Terms and licenses: Academic/Nonprofit Terms; Industry Terms: Not Available to Industry
Depositor comments: Type 4a parts are used for C-terminal coding sequences. This plasmid encodes for a C-terminal fluorescent protein tag. For more information, please visit the supplemental information in PMID:25871405.
How to cite: pYTK057 was a gift from John Dueber (Addgene plasmid # 65164 ; http://n2t.net/addgene:65164 ; RRID:Addgene_65164)
