>Addgene plasmid #65164 | pYTK057 | addgene partial sequence | sequence record 112147 | pRS414-R 5'-CACCTCTGACTTGAGCGTCG-3'
GGGGGCGGAGCCTATGGAAAAACGCCAGCAACGCGGCCTTTTTACGGTTCCTGGCCTTTTGCTGGCCTTT
TGCTCACATGTTCTTTCCTGCGTTATCCCCTGATTCTGTGGATAACCGTAGTCGGTCTCAATCCGTTTCT
AAAGGTGAAGAATTATTCACTGGTGTTGTCCCAATTTTGGTTGAATTAGATGGTGATGTTAATGGTCACA
AATTTTCTGTCTCCGGTGAAGGTGAAGGTGATGCTACTTACGGTAAATTGACCTTAAAATTTATTTGTAC
TACTGGTAAATTGCCAGTTCCATGGCCAACCTTAGTCACTACTTTATCTTGGGGTGTTCAATGTTTTGCA
AGATACCCAGATCATATGAAACAACATGACTTTTTCAAGTCTGCCATGCCAGAAGGTTATGTTCAAGAAA
GAACTATTTTTTTCAAAGATGACGGTAACTACAAGACCAGAGCTGAAGTCAAGTTTGAAGGTGATACCTT
AGTTAATAGAATCGAATTAAAAGGTATTGATTTTAAAGAAGATGGTAACATTTTAGGTCACAAATTGGAA
TACAATTATTTCTCTGACAATGTTTACATCACTGCTGACAAACAAAAGAATGGTATCAAAGCTAACTTCA
AAATTAGACACAACATTGAAGATGGTGGTGTTCAATTAGCTGACCATTATCAACAAAATACTCCAATTGG
TGATGGTCCAGTCTTGTTACCAGACAACCATTACTTATCCACTCAATCTAAGTTATCCAAAGATCCAAAC
GAAAAGAGGGACCACATGGTCTTGTTAGAATTTGTTACTGCTGCTGGTATTACCTTGGGTATGGATGAAT
TGTACAAATAACTCGAGTGGCTGAGACCAGACCAATAAAAAACGCCCGGCGGCAACCGAGCGTTCTGAAC
AAATCCAGATGGAGTTCTGAGGTCATTACTGGATCTATCAACAGGAGTCCAAGCGAGCTCGATATCAAAT
TACGCCCCGCCC
