>Addgene plasmid #65164 | pYTK057 | addgene partial sequence | sequence record 112712 | CAT-F 5'-GTTTGTGATGGCTTCCATGTC-3'
AGTGGCAGGGCGGGGCGTAATTTGATATCGAGCTCGCTTGGACTCCTGTTGATAGATCCAGTAATGACCT
CAGAACTCCATCTGGATTTGTTCAGAACGCTCGGTTGCCGCCGGGCGTTTTTTATTGGTCTGGTCTCAGC
CACTCGAGTTATTTGTACAATTCATCCATACCCAAGGTAATACCAGCAGCAGTAACAAATTCTAACAAGA
CCATGTGGTCCCTCTTTTCGTTTGGATCTTTGGATAACTTAGATTGAGTGGATAAGTAATGGTTGTCTGG
TAACAAGACTGGACCATCACCAATTGGAGTATTTTGTTGATAATGGTCAGCTAATTGAACACCACCATCT
TCAATGTTGTGTCTAATTTTGAAGTTAGCTTTGATACCATTCTTTTGTTTGTCAGCAGTGATGTAAACAT
TGTCAGAGAAATAATTGTATTCCAATTTGTGACCTAAAATGTTACCATCTTCTTTAAAATCAATACCTTT
TAATTCGATTCTATTAACTAAGGTATCACCTTCAAACTTGACTTCAGCTCTGGTCTTGTAGTTACCGTCA
TCTTTGAAAAAAATAGTTCTTTCTTGAACATAACCTTCTGGCATGGCAGACTTGAAAAAGTCATGTTGTT
TCATATGATCTGGGTATCTTGCAAAACATTGAACACCCCAAGATAAAGTAGTGACTAAGGTTGGCCATGG
AACTGGCAATTTACCAGTAGTACAAATAAATTTTAAGGTCAATTTACCGTAAGTAGCATCACCTTCACCT
TCACCGGAGACAGAAAATTTGTGACCATTAACATCACCATCTAATTCAACCAAAATTGG
